Addgene plasmid #18652: T4 Lysozyme N163D WT*
Depositing lab: Brian Matthews. Depositing organization: University of Oregon.
Backbone
  Vector backbone: pHS1403
  Backbone size w/o insert (bp): 5000
  Vector type: Bacterial Expression
Growth in bacteria
  Bacterial resistance: Ampicillin, 100 μg/mL
  Growth temperature: 37°C
  Growth strain: DH5alpha
  Copy number: High Copy
Gene/Insert
  Gene/Insert name: T4 Lysozyme (alt name: A163D)
  Species: Bacteriophage T4
  Insert size (bp): 600
  Mutation: N163D WT*
  GenBank ID: NP_049736
  Entrez Gene: e (a.k.a. T4p123)
  Cloning method: Restriction Enzyme; 5′ cloning site BamHI (not destroyed); 3′ cloning site HindIII (not destroyed)
  Sequencing primers: 5′ na; 3′ GGCGTATCACGAGGCCC
Terms and licenses: Academic/Nonprofit Terms; Industry Terms: Not Available to Industry
Depositor comments: The BamHI site is 27 bp from the ATG and the HindIII site is 115 bp from the stop.
How to cite: T4 Lysozyme N163D WT* was a gift from Brian Matthews (Addgene plasmid # 18652 ; http://n2t.net/addgene:18652 ; RRID:Addgene_18652)
