[The description below was written by a language model from this plasmid's Addgene catalogue record.]
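Description:
T4 Lysozyme N163D WT* is a bacterial expression plasmid built on the pHS1403 backbone (about 5 kb without insert), carrying a roughly 600 bp insert encoding a variant of bacteriophage T4 lysozyme, the product of phage gene e. It is maintained in E. coli as a high-copy plasmid under ampicillin selection. The record does not state the origin of replication, and it does not name the promoter or other regulatory elements that drive expression from the backbone. No feature table is available to fill in these details.

The lysozyme coding region was inserted by restriction cloning between BamHI and HindIII sites, both of which remain intact, so the insert can be excised or transferred as a cassette. According to the depositor's comments, the BamHI site lies 27 bp from the start codon and the HindIII site 115 bp from the stop codon, so the fragment includes short flanking untranslated stretches on either side of the open reading frame. The listed mutation is N163D, an asparagine-to-aspartate substitution near the C-terminus of the protein, made in the "WT*" background. In the T4 lysozyme literature, WT* conventionally denotes the cysteine-free pseudo-wild-type protein, although the record itself does not define the term. The alternative name is given as A163D, which disagrees with the stated mutation over the original residue, and the record does not resolve this. No fusion tags or reporters are listed.

The record gives no explicit purpose. Constructs of this type are generally used to produce single-site lysozyme mutants in bacteria for studies of protein stability, folding and structure.
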