>Addgene plasmid #18652 | T4 Lysozyme N163D WT* | addgene partial sequence | sequence record 24437 | 3primeUP
TACGGAAAAGCCCGCTCATTAGGCGGGCTCAGATCTGCTCATGTTTGACAGCTTATCATCGATAAGCTTC
GGCAATAAATTCTTGATATGTTTTCATATGTTTCCTTTAAATATTTTAATTAGTAATTGTCTATTCAAGT
AATTGTGAATATACTATCACAATTCCAAGAGAAAGTAAACAGCTTTATAGATCTTTATACGCGTCCCAAG
TGCCAGTTCTAAACGTTGTAATGACTCGTTTTGCGCGATTAGGTGTTTGATTATACCATCTACTTTTAGC
TAAGTTAACTGCTGCTTCATCCCAGCGTTTTTGTTGAAGCATACGTAAAGAGTTAGTAAATCCTGCCACA
CCGGTTTCTCCCATTTGGAAAACCATATTAATCAATGCAGCGCGACGAACCGCATCAAGAGAATCATAAA
CCGGTTTTAATTTAGCATTTCTCAGAATTCCGCGAACAGCAGCATCAACATCCTGATTAAAGAGTTTTTC
AGCCTCATCTTTTGTAATTACACCATTAGTATTACGCCCAATAGCTTTATCTAATTCAGATTTAGCAGCA
TTAAGTGATGGACTTTTTGTAAGCAAATGACCGATGCCAATAGTGTAATAGCCTTCTGTGTCTTTATAGA
TTTTAAGTCTAAGACCTTCATCTATACGTAACATTTCAAATATATTCATAATACCTCCTAAGCATCGATG
GATCCTGTTTCCTGTGTGAAATTGTTATCCGCTCACAATTCCACACATTATACGAGCCGATGATTAATTG
TCAACAGGGGGATGGGGAGTAGCTGATCCGGTTCCTGG
